>Addgene plasmid #54246 | mEmerald-RabL5-N | addgene partial sequence | sequence record 92357 | EGFP-N 5'-CGTCGCCGTCCAGCTCGACCAG-3'
CCTTGCTCACCATGGTGGCGACCGGTGGATCCCGGGCCCGCGGTACCCCACCACTGCCTCCGCGACTGGT
GATGATGAGCATCTCCTCGCGGTCTCTGCTCTCCGACATGGAGTTGATGATGCTTTTTAAATACTTGATG
AACTCCACCCGGACCTCCTCAGGGTCTTCCTCCAGGTTTGAGTGCACCAGCTTCAGCTTGTTCAAGGGGG
GAGACAAAGCCAGGCTGCCCCTTTCTCCTCCGGAGCCCGGTTTGTGGTGGGCCACAAGCATGCAGTGACT
GTCTTGGAGGAACTGTTGCTGGACAAAACAGGAATACCACATTTCAATTTCCTTTAGGTGGCTTGGGATA
TCAGCATTGAAGACAATCACCACTCCATGAGCATCCTTCATCAGAGCGGGCCAGCAGGACTCAAACTTAG
AGTCGCCACCACAGTCCCAGAGCTCGAATTCGCAGCCCGTGCCTTTGTTGTTGCTGGTGACATGTGGGTT
CTCAAACTCTAGGATCCTCACACCTTGTGTTGGGTTATATTCAGTGATGTCCGAAGATTCAGTGAGAAAG
TTGGCCAACACTGTTTTGCCGCTCTCGCAGGGGCCCACGAAGAGGATCTTAGCCTTCAGCATGGTGGCAG
ATCTGAGTCCGGTAGCGCTAGCGGATCTGACGGTTCACTAAACCAGCTCTGCTTATATAGACCTCCCACC
GTACACGCCTACCGCCCATTTGCGTCAATGGGGCGGAGTTGTTACGACATTTTGGAA
