[The description below was written by a language model from this plasmid's Addgene catalogue record.]
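Description:
mEmerald-RabL5-N is a mammalian expression plasmid built on the mEmerald-N1 backbone (about 4.75 kb without the insert). It is designed to express RabL5 as a fusion to the green fluorescent protein mEmerald. The RabL5 coding sequence sits downstream of the CMV promoter, a strong constitutive promoter in most mammalian cell lines. The mEmerald tag is supplied by the backbone at the C terminus of the insert, so the fluorescent protein follows RabL5 in the translated product. The listed 3′ sequencing primer anneals in an SV40 polyadenylation region, which implies that this signal terminates the transcript, as is typical of N1-type vectors. The record gives neither the species of origin of RabL5 nor the cloning method, and no feature table is available to confirm the linker or the exact junctions.

The plasmid is propagated in E. coli as a high-copy construct under kanamycin selection. It also carries a neomycin resistance marker, so stably transfected mammalian cells can be selected with G418.

The depositor lists excitation and emission maxima of 487 nm and 509 nm for mEmerald, which suit standard GFP/FITC filter sets. The localization category is given as "Ras GTPase", reflecting RabL5's status as a Rab-like member of the Ras small GTPase superfamily. The construct belongs to a collection of fluorescent protein fusions used as localization markers. Its typical use is transient or stable transfection to visualise the subcellular distribution and dynamics of RabL5 in live or fixed cells by fluorescence microscopy.
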