Addgene plasmid #54246: mEmerald-RabL5-N
Purpose: Localization: Ras GTPase, Excitation: 487, Emission: 509
Depositing lab: Michael Davidson. Depositing organization: Florida State University, Tallahassee.
Backbone
  Vector backbone: mEmerald-N1
  Backbone size w/o insert (bp): 4750
  Vector type: Mammalian Expression
  Selectable markers: Neomycin (select with G418)
Growth in bacteria
  Bacterial resistance: Kanamycin, 50 μg/mL
  Growth temperature: 37°C
  Growth strain: DH5alpha
  Copy number: High Copy
Gene/Insert
  Gene/Insert name: RabL5
  Promoter: CMV
  Tag / fusion protein: mEmerald (C terminal on backbone)
  Cloning method: Unknown
  Sequencing primers: 5′ CMV-F; 3′ SV40pA-R
Terms and licenses: Academic/Nonprofit Terms; Industry Terms
Depositor comments: . Excitation = 487; Emission = 509. Localization data: Ras GTPase
How to cite: mEmerald-RabL5-N was a gift from Michael Davidson (Addgene plasmid # 54246 ; http://n2t.net/addgene:54246 ; RRID:Addgene_54246)
